Addgene plasmid #106712: gh38
Purpose: expression of gRNA targeting STT3A
Depositing lab: Eric-Paul Bennett. Depositing organization: University of Copenhagen. Publication: A validated gRNA library for CRISPR/Cas9 targeting of the human glycosyltransferase genome. Narimatsu Y, Joshi HJ, Zhang Y, Gomes C, Chen YH, Lorenzetti F, Furukawa S, Schjoldager K, Hansen L, Clausen H, Bennett EP, Wandall HH. Glycobiology. 2018 Jan 5. pii: 4791732. doi: 10.1093/glycob/cwx101. PubMed 29315387.
Backbone
  Vector backbone: EPB104
  Backbone manufacturer: Eric-Paul Bennett (Addgene plasmid # 68369)
  Backbone size w/o insert (bp): 2376
  Vector type: Mammalian Expression
Growth in bacteria
  Bacterial resistance: Ampicillin, 100 μg/mL
  Growth temperature: 37°C
  Growth strain: DH5alpha
  Copy number: High Copy
Gene/Insert
  Gene/Insert name: STT3A
  gRNA/shRNA sequence: ATGTTGTTCTTAGCATAAGA
  Species: H. sapiens (human)
  Entrez Gene: STT3A (a.k.a. CDG1WAD, CDG1WAR, ITM1, STT3-A, TMC)
  Cloning method: Restriction Enzyme; 5′ cloning site unknown (unknown if destroyed); 3′ cloning site unknown (unknown if destroyed)
  Sequencing primers: 5′ T7NP
Terms and licenses: Academic/Nonprofit Terms; Industry Terms: Not Available to Industry
How to cite: gh38 was a gift from Eric-Paul Bennett (Addgene plasmid # 106712 ; http://n2t.net/addgene:106712 ; RRID:Addgene_106712)
