[The description below was written by a language model from this plasmid's Addgene catalogue record and pLannotate feature annotations shown in this document.]
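Description:
gh38 is a small (about 2.7 kb) mammalian guide RNA expression plasmid built on the EPB104 backbone and carrying a single CRISPR/Cas9 guide directed against human STT3A, which encodes a catalytic subunit of the oligosaccharyltransferase complex responsible for N-linked glycosylation. It is maintained in E. coli at high copy through a ColE1/pUC-type origin and is selected with ampicillin via the β-lactamase gene and its native promoter. The annotation also picks up short remnants of an M13 origin, lacZα, lacI and an RSF origin. These are fragments only and most likely reflect the cloning-vector ancestry of the backbone rather than functional elements.

The working cassette consists of a human U6 RNA polymerase III promoter followed, after a short gap that corresponds to the position of the 20-nt STT3A-specific spacer, by the Streptococcus pyogenes Cas9 gRNA scaffold. Transcription from U6 therefore yields a complete single guide RNA in transfected human cells. A T7 promoter lies just upstream of the U6 element and matches the sequencing primer site listed in the record. The plasmid encodes no Cas9 and no mammalian selection marker or reporter, so the nuclease must be supplied separately, for example from a co-transfected plasmid or a Cas9-expressing cell line. The insert was introduced by restriction cloning, although the record does not state which sites were used.

According to the associated publication, the construct belongs to a validated gRNA library covering the human glycosyltransferase genes. It is intended for targeted disruption of STT3A to study glycosylation pathways or to engineer the glycosylation capacity of human cells.
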