Features (pLannotate 1.2.2; 10 found; start..end, strand, type, name):
      3..134     -  rep_origin     M13 ori (fragment): M13 bacteriophage origin of replication; arrow indicates direction of (+) strand synthesis
    155..311     -  CDS            lacZα (fragment): LacZα fragment of β-galactosidase; lacZ fragment
    320..338     +  promoter       T7 promoter: promoter for bacteriophage T7 RNA polymerase
    398..638     +  promoter       U6 promoter: RNA polymerase III promoter for human U6 snRNA
    668..743     +  misc_RNA       gRNA scaffold: guide RNA scaffold for the Streptococcus pyogenes CRISPR/Cas9 system
    790..837     -  CDS            lacI (fragment): lac repressor; lacI; The lac repressor binds to the lac operator to inhibit transcription in E. coli. This inhibition can be relieved by adding lactose or isopropyl-β-D-thiogalactopyranoside (IPTG).
    874..914     -  rep_origin     RSF ori (fragment): Plasmids containing the RSF 1030 origin of replication can be propagated in E. coli cells that contain additional plasmids with compatible origins.
    992..1580    -  rep_origin     ori: high-copy-number ColE1/pMB1/pBR322/pUC origin of replication
   1751..2611    -  CDS            AmpR: β-lactamase; bla; confers resistance to ampicillin, carbenicillin, and related antibiotics
   2612..2716    -  promoter       AmpR promoter: bla
>Addgene plasmid #106712 | gh38 | addgene full sequence | sequence record 220802 | Addgene Assembled Full Sequence
CTAAATTGTAAGCGTTAATATTTTGTTAAAATTCGCGTTAAATTTTTGTTAAATCAGCTCATTTTTTAAC
CAATAGGCCGAAATCGGCAAAATCCCTTATAAATCAAAAGAATAGACCGAGATAGGGTTGAGTGGCCGCT
ACAGGGCGCTCCCATTCGCCATTCAGGCTGCGCAACTGTTGGGAAGGGCGTTTCGGTGCGGGCCTCTTCG
CTATTACGCCAGCTGGCGAAAGGGGGATGTGCTGCAAGGCGATTAAGTTGGGTAACGCCAGGGTTTTCCC
AGTCACGACGTTGTAAAACGACGGCCAGTGAGCGCGACGTAATACGACTCACTATAGGGCGAATTGGCGG
AAGGCCGTCAAGGCCACGTGTCTTGTCCAGAGCTCGATATCGAATTCGAGGGCCTATTTCCCATGATTCC
TTCATATTTGCATATACGATACAAGGCTGTTAGAGAGATAATTGGAATTAATTTGACTGTAAACACAAAG
ATATTAGTACAAAATACGTGACGTAGAAAGTAATAATTTCTTGGGTAGTTTGCAGTTTTAAAATTATGTT
TTAAAATGGACTATCATATGCTTACCGTAACTTGAAAGTATTTCGATTTCTTGGCTTTATATATCTTGTG
GAAAGGACGAAACACCGATGTTGTTCTTAGCATAAGAGTTTTAGAGCTAGAAATAGCAAGTTAAAATAAG
GCTAGTCCGTTATCAACTTGAAAAAGTGGCACCGAGTCGGTGCTTTTTTTGGTACCTGGAGCACAAGACT
GGCCTCATGGGCCTTCCGCTCACTGCCCGCTTTCCAGTCGGGAAACCTGTCGTGCCAGCTGCATTAACAT
GGTCATAGCTGTTTCCTTGCGTATTGGGCGCTCTCCGCTTCCTCGCTCACTGACTCGCTGCGCTCGGTCG
TTCGGGTAAAGCCTGGGGTGCCTAATGAGCAAAAGGCCAGCAAAAGGCCAGGAACCGTAAAAAGGCCGCG
TTGCTGGCGTTTTTCCATAGGCTCCGCCCCCCTGACGAGCATCACAAAAATCGACGCTCAAGTCAGAGGT
GGCGAAACCCGACAGGACTATAAAGATACCAGGCGTTTCCCCCTGGAAGCTCCCTCGTGCGCTCTCCTGT
TCCGACCCTGCCGCTTACCGGATACCTGTCCGCCTTTCTCCCTTCGGGAAGCGTGGCGCTTTCTCATAGC
TCACGCTGTAGGTATCTCAGTTCGGTGTAGGTCGTTCGCTCCAAGCTGGGCTGTGTGCACGAACCCCCCG
TTCAGCCCGACCGCTGCGCCTTATCCGGTAACTATCGTCTTGAGTCCAACCCGGTAAGACACGACTTATC
GCCACTGGCAGCAGCCACTGGTAACAGGATTAGCAGAGCGAGGTATGTAGGCGGTGCTACAGAGTTCTTG
AAGTGGTGGCCTAACTACGGCTACACTAGAAGAACAGTATTTGGTATCTGCGCTCTGCTGAAGCCAGTTA
CCTTCGGAAAAAGAGTTGGTAGCTCTTGATCCGGCAAACAAACCACCGCTGGTAGCGGTGGTTTTTTTGT
TTGCAAGCAGCAGATTACGCGCAGAAAAAAAGGATCTCAAGAAGATCCTTTGATCTTTTCTACGGGGTCT
GACGCTCAGTGGAACGAAAACTCACGTTAAGGGATTTTGGTCATGAGATTATCAAAAAGGATCTTCACCT
AGATCCTTTTAAATTAAAAATGAAGTTTTAAATCAATCTAAAGTATATATGAGTAAACTTGGTCTGACAG
TTACCAATGCTTAATCAGTGAGGCACCTATCTCAGCGATCTGTCTATTTCGTTCATCCATAGTTGCCTGA
CTCCCCGTCGTGTAGATAACTACGATACGGGAGGGCTTACCATCTGGCCCCAGTGCTGCAATGATACCGC
GAGAACCACGCTCACCGGCTCCAGATTTATCAGCAATAAACCAGCCAGCCGGAAGGGCCGAGCGCAGAAG
TGGTCCTGCAACTTTATCCGCCTCCATCCAGTCTATTAATTGTTGCCGGGAAGCTAGAGTAAGTAGTTCG
CCAGTTAATAGTTTGCGCAACGTTGTTGCCATTGCTACAGGCATCGTGGTGTCACGCTCGTCGTTTGGTA
TGGCTTCATTCAGCTCCGGTTCCCAACGATCAAGGCGAGTTACATGATCCCCCATGTTGTGCAAAAAAGC
GGTTAGCTCCTTCGGTCCTCCGATCGTTGTCAGAAGTAAGTTGGCCGCAGTGTTATCACTCATGGTTATG
GCAGCACTGCATAATTCTCTTACTGTCATGCCATCCGTAAGATGCTTTTCTGTGACTGGTGAGTACTCAA
CCAAGTCATTCTGAGAATAGTGTATGCGGCGACCGAGTTGCTCTTGCCCGGCGTCAATACGGGATAATAC
CGCGCCACATAGCAGAACTTTAAAAGTGCTCATCATTGGAAAACGTTCTTCGGGGCGAAAACTCTCAAGG
ATCTTACCGCTGTTGAGATCCAGTTCGATGTAACCCACTCGTGCACCCAACTGATCTTCAGCATCTTTTA
CTTTCACCAGCGTTTCTGGGTGAGCAAAAACAGGAAGGCAAAATGCCGCAAAAAAGGGAATAAGGGCGAC
ACGGAAATGTTGAATACTCATACTCTTCCTTTTTCAATATTATTGAAGCATTTATCAGGGTTATTGTCTC
ATGAGCGGATACATATTTGAATGTATTTAGAAAAATAAACAAATAGGGGTTCCGCGCACATTTCCCCGAA
AAGTGCCAC
