>Addgene plasmid #106712 | gh38 | addgene partial sequence | sequence record 220801 | hU6-F
GGAATTAATTTGACTGTAAACACAAAGATATTAGTACAAAATACGTGACGTAGAAAGTAATAATTTCTTG
GGTAGTTTGCAGTTTTAAAATTATGTTTTAAAATGGACTATCATATGCTTACCGTAACTTGAAAGTATTT
CGATTTCTTGGCTTTATATATCTTGTGGAAAGGACGAAACACCGATGTTGTTCTTAGCATAAGAGTTTTA
GAGCTAGAAATAGCAAGTTAAAATAAGGCTAGTCCGTTATCAACTTGAAAAAGTGGCACCGAGTCGGTGC
TTTTTTTGGTACCTGGAGCACAAGACTGGCCTCATGGGCCTTCCGCTCACTGCCCGCTTTCCAGTCGGGA
AACCTGTCGTGCCAGCTGCATTAACATGGTCATAGCTGTTTCCTTGCGTATTGGGCGCTCTCCGCTTCCT
CGCTCACTGACTCGCTGCGCTCGGTCGTTCGGGTAAAGCCTGGGGTGCCTAATGAGCAAAAGGCCAGCAA
AAGGCCAGGAACCGTAAAAAGGCCGCGTTGCTGGCGTTTTTCCATAGGCTCCGCCCCCCTGACGAGCATC
ACAAAAATCGACGCTCAAGTCAGAGGTGGCGAAACCCGACAGGACTATAAAGATACCAGGCGTTTCCCCC
TGGAAGCTCCCTCGTGCGCTCTCCTGTTCCGACCCTGCCGCTTACCGGATACCTGTCCGCCTTTCTCCCT
TCGGGAAGCGTGGCGCTTTCTCATAGCTCACGCTGTAGGTATCTCAGTTCGGTGTAGGTCGTTCGCTCCA
AGCTGGGCTGTGTGCACGAACCCCCCGTTCAGCCCGACCGCTGCGCCTTATCCGGTAACTATCGTCTTGA
GTCCAACCCGGTAAGACACGACTTATCGCCACTGGCAGCAGCCACTGGTAACAGGATTAGCAGAGCGAGG
TATGTAGGCGGTGCTACAGAGTTCTTG
